Addgene plasmid #170741: pFLAG W96A-GLTP
Purpose: The plasmids contain inserts (ORFs) for expressing various members of the GlycoLipid Transfer Protein (GLTP) superfamily.
Depositing lab: Rhoderick Brown. Depositing organization: University of Minnesota. Publication: Human glycolipid transfer protein (GLTP) expression modulates cell shape. Gao Y, Chung T, Zou X, Pike HM, Brown RE. PLoS One. 2011;6(5):e19990. doi: 10.1371/journal.pone.0019990. Epub 2011 May 18. PubMed 21625605.
Backbone
  Vector backbone: pFLAG
  Vector type: Mammalian Expression
Growth in bacteria
  Bacterial resistance: Ampicillin, 100 μg/mL
  Growth temperature: 37°C
  Growth strain: DH5alpha
  Copy number: High Copy
Gene/Insert
  Gene/Insert name: GLTP
  Species: H. sapiens (human)
  Mutation: W96A
  Entrez Gene: GLTP
  Tag / fusion protein: FLAG (N terminal on backbone)
  Cloning method: Restriction Enzyme; 5′ cloning site Unknown (unknown if destroyed)
Terms and licenses: Academic/Nonprofit Terms; Industry Terms: Not Available to Industry
How to cite: pFLAG W96A-GLTP was a gift from Rhoderick Brown (Addgene plasmid # 170741 ; http://n2t.net/addgene:170741 ; RRID:Addgene_170741)
