[The description below was written by a language model from this plasmid's Addgene catalogue record and pLannotate feature annotations shown in this document.]
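Description:
pFLAG W96A-GLTP is a mammalian expression plasmid of about 6.8 kb, built on a pFLAG backbone, that encodes human glycolipid transfer protein (GLTP) carrying a W96A point substitution. It is propagated in E. coli as a high-copy plasmid through a ColE1/pUC-type origin and selected with ampicillin via the β-lactamase gene. An f1 origin is also present, which would allow single-stranded DNA production. Short remnants of lac regulatory elements, lacZα, lacI and a T7 promoter are annotated in the backbone and appear to be vector carry-over rather than functional parts of the expression design.

The payload is driven by the human cytomegalovirus immediate-early enhancer and promoter. Immediately upstream of the GLTP open reading frame, the annotation detects a short match to the FLAG epitope, consistent with the N-terminal FLAG tag recorded as backbone-encoded. This tag permits detection or immunoprecipitation of the expressed protein with anti-FLAG antibodies. Transcripts are terminated by the human growth hormone polyadenylation signal. A second cassette places a neomycin phosphotransferase gene under the SV40 enhancer/early promoter with an SV40 polyadenylation signal, which can be used to select stably transfected mammalian cells. The adjoining ble and partial str annotations are probably residual sequence from the original transposon-derived resistance segment.

The plasmid belongs to a set of constructs for expressing members of the GLTP superfamily, and the associated study examined how human GLTP expression affects cell shape. The record does not state the functional consequence of the W96A change, nor the restriction sites used for cloning.
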