Features (pLannotate 1.2.2; 22 found; start..end, strand, type, name):
      4..158     -  CDS            lacZα (fragment): LacZα fragment of β-galactosidase; lacZ fragment
    318..697     +  enhancer       CMV enhancer: human cytomegalovirus immediate early enhancer
    699..898     +  promoter       CMV promoter: human cytomegalovirus (CMV) immediate early promoter
    944..964     +  CDS            3xFLAG (fragment): three tandem FLAG® epitope tags
    969..1595    +  CDS            GLTP: GLTP_HUMAN - Experimental evidence at protein level: Swiss-Prot protein existence level 1. Accelerates the intermembrane transfer of various glycolipids. Catalyzes the transfer of various glycosphingolipids between membranes but does not catalyze the transfer of phospholipids. May be involved in the intracellular translocation of glucosylceramides. From Homo sapiens (Human).
   1606..2228    +  polyA_signal   hGH poly(A) signal: human growth hormone polyadenylation signal
   2270..2567    +  promoter       SV40 promoter: SV40 enhancer and early promoter
   2621..3412    +  CDS            neo: KKA2_KLEPN - Also known as kan, nptII. Experimental evidence at protein level: Swiss-Prot protein existence level 1. Resistance to kanamycin, neomycin, paromomycin, ribostamycin, butirosin and gentamicin B. From Klebsiella pneumoniae.
   3436..3813    +  CDS            ble: BLE_KLEPN - Experimental evidence at protein level: Swiss-Prot protein existence level 1. Binding protein with a strong affinity to the bleomycin family of antibiotics. Binds to CL990; an antimitotic-antibiotic compound. From Klebsiella pneumoniae.
   3855..3914    +  CDS            str (fragment): STR_KLEPN - Protein inferred from homology: Swiss-Prot protein existence level 3. The aminoglycoside phosphotransferases achieve inactivation of their antibiotic substrates by phosphorylation. From Klebsiella pneumoniae.
   3937..3960    -  rep_origin     CloDF13 ori (fragment): Plasmids containing the CloDF13 (CDF) origin of replication can be propagated in E. coli cells that contain additional plasmids with compatible origins.
   3961..4044    +  CDS            large T antigen (fragment): large T antigen from SV40 (simian virus 40)
   4067..4201    +  polyA_signal   SV40 poly(A) signal: SV40 polyadenylation signal
   4207..4225    -  promoter       T7 promoter: promoter for bacteriophage T7 RNA polymerase
   4263..4279    -  protein_bind   lac operator: The lac repressor binds to the lac operator to inhibit transcription in E. coli. This inhibition can be relieved by adding lactose or isopropyl-β-D-thiogalactopyranoside (IPTG). lac repressor encoded by lacI
   4287..4317    -  promoter       lac promoter: promoter for the E. coli lac operon
   4332..4353    -  protein_bind   CAP binding site: CAP binding activates transcription in the presence of cAMP. E. coli catabolite activator protein
   4366..4458    -  CDS            lacI (fragment): lac repressor; lacI; The lac repressor binds to the lac operator to inhibit transcription in E. coli. This inhibition can be relieved by adding lactose or isopropyl-β-D-thiogalactopyranoside (IPTG).
   4641..5229    -  rep_origin     ori: high-copy-number ColE1/pMB1/pBR322/pUC origin of replication
   5400..6260    -  CDS            AmpR: β-lactamase; bla; confers resistance to ampicillin, carbenicillin, and related antibiotics
   6261..6365    -  promoter       AmpR promoter: bla
   6392..6820    +  rep_origin     f1 ori (sequence partly withheld): f1 bacteriophage origin of replication; arrow indicates direction of (+) strand synthesis
>Addgene plasmid #170741 | pFLAG W96A-GLTP | addgene full sequence | sequence record 337073 | Addgene NGS Result
CCATTCGCCATTCAGGCTGCGCAACTGTTGGGAAGGGCGATCGGTGCGGGCCTCTTCGCTATTACGCCAG
CTGGCGAAAGGGGGATGTGCTGCAAGGCGATTAAGTTGGGTAACGCCAGGGTTTTCCCAGTCACGACGTT
GTAAAACGACGGCCAGTGCCAAGCTGATCTATACATTGAATCAATATTGGCAATTAGCCATATTAGTCAT
TGGTTATATAGCATAAATCAATATTGGCTATTGGCCATTGCATACGTTGTATCTATATCATAATATGTAC
ATTTATATTGGCTCATGTCCAATATGACCGCCATGTTGACATTGATTATTGACTAGTTATTAATAGTAAT
CAATTACGGGGTCATTAGTTCATAGCCCATATATGGAGTTCCGCGTTACATAACTTACGGTAAATGGCCC
GCCTGGCTGACCGCCCAACGACCCCCGCCCATTGACGTCAATAATGACGTATGTTCCCATAGTAACGCCA
ATAGGGACTTTCCATTGACGTCAATGGGTGGAGTATTTACGGTAAACTGCCCACTTGGCAGTACATCAAG
TGTATCATATGCCAAGTCCGCCCCCTATTGACGTCAATGACGGTAAATGGCCCGCCTGGCATTATGCCCA
GTACATGACCTTACGGGACTTTCCTACTTGGCAGTACATCTACGTATTAGTCATCGCTATTACCATGGTG
ATGCGGTTTTGGCAGTACACCAATGGGCGTGGATAGCGGTTTGACTCACGGGGATTTCCAAGTCTCCACC
CCATTGACGTCAATGGGAGTTTGTTTTGGCACCAAAATCAACGGGACTTTCCAAAATGTCGTAATAACCC
CGCCCCGTTGACGCAAATGGGCGGTAGGCGTGTACGGTGGGAGGTCTATATAAGCAGAGCTCGTTTAGTG
AACCGTCAGAATTAATTCAGATCGATCTACCATGGACTACAAAGACGATGACGACAAGCTTGCGCTGCTG
GCGGAGCACCTGCTGAAGCCGCTGCCCGCGGACAAGCAGATCGAGACCGGGCCCTTCCTCGAGGCGGTGT
CCCACCTGCCGCCCTTCTTCGATTGCCTTGGGTCCCCAGTGTTTACTCCCATCAAGGCAGACATAAGCGG
CAACATCACGAAAATCAAAGCTGTGTACGACACCAACCCAGCCAAGTTCCGGACCCTGCAGAACATCCTG
GAGGTGGAGAAAGAAATGTATGGAGCAGAGTGGCCCAAAGTAGGGGCCACACTGGCGCTGATGGCACTGA
AAAGAGGCCTCCGCTTCATCCAGGTCTTCCTCCAGAGCATCTGCGACGGGGAGCGGGACGAGAACCACCC
CAACCTCATCCGTGTCAACGCCACCAAGGCCTACGAGATGGCCCTCAAGAAGTACCATGGCTGGATCGTG
CAGAAGATCTTCCAGGCAGCACTGTACGCAGCACCCTATAAGTCTGACTTCCTGAAAGCGCTCTCCAAGG
GGCAGAATGTTACGGAGGAGGAGTGCCTGGAGAAGATCCGCCTCTTCCTAGTCAACTACACGGCGACCAT
CGATGTCATCTACGAGATGTACACCCAGATGAACGCCGAGCTCAACTACAAGGTGTAGGGATCCCGGGTG
GCATCCCTGTGACCCCTCCCCAGTGCCTCTCCTGGCCCTGGAAGTTGCCACTCCAGTGCCCACCAGCCTT
GTCCTAATAAAATTAAGTTGCATCATTTTGTCTGACTAGGTGTCCTTCTATAATATTATGGGGTGGAGGG
GGGTGGTATGGAGCAAGGGGCAAGTTGGGAAGACAACCTGTAGGGCCTGCGGGGTCTATTGGGAACCAAG
CTGGAGTGCAGTGGCACAATCTTGGCTCACTGCAATCTCCGCCTCCTGGGTTCAAGCGATTCTCCTGCCT
CAGCCTCCCGAGTTGTTGGGATTCCAGGCATGCATGACCAGGCTCAGCTAATTTTTGTTTTTTTGGTAGA
GACGGGGTTTCACCATATTGGCCAGGCTGGTCTCCAACTCCTAATCTCAGGTGATCTACCCACCTTGGCC
TCCCAAATTGCTGGGATTACAGGCGTGAACCACTGCTCCCTTCCCTGTCCTTCTGATTTTAAAATAACTA
TACCAGCAGGAGGACGTCCAGACACAGCATAGGCTACCTGGCCATGCCCAACCGGTGGGACATTTGAGTT
GCTTGCTTGGCACTGTCCTCTCATGCGTTGGGTCCACTCAGTAGATGCCTGTTGAATTGGGTACGCGGCC
AGCTTGGCTGTGGAATGTGTGTCAGTTAGGGTGTGGAAAGTCCCCAGGCTCCCCAGCAGGCAGAAGTATG
CAAAGCATGCATCTCAATTAGTCAGCAACCAGGTGTGGAAAGTCCCCAGGCTCCCCAGCAGGCAGAAGTA
TGCAAAGCATGCATCTCAATTAGTCAGCAACCATAGTCCCGCCCCTAACTCCGCCCATCCCGCCCCTAAC
TCCGCCCAGTTCCGCCCATTCTCCGCCCCATGGCTGACTAATTTTTTTTATTTATGCAGAGGCCGAGGCC
GCCTCGGCCTCTGAGCTATTCCAGAAGTAGTGAGGAGGCTTTTTTGGAGGAATTGATCAGCTTGGGATCT
GATCAAGAGACAGGATGAGGATCGTTTCGCATGATTGAACAAGATGGATTGCACGCAGGTTCTCCGGCCG
CTTGGGTGGAGAGGCTATTCGGCTATGACTGGGCACAACAGACAATCGGCTGCTCTGATGCCGCCGTGTT
CCGGCTGTCAGCGCAGGGGCGCCCGGTTCTTTTTGTCAAGACCGACCTGTCCGGTGCCCTGAATGAACTG
CAGGACGAGGCAGCGCGGCTATCGTGGCTGGCCACGACGGGCGTTCCTTGCGCAGCTGTGCTCGACGTTG
TCACTGAAGCGGGAAGGGACTGGCTGCTATTGGGCGAAGTGCCGGGGCAGGATCTCCTGTCATCTCACCT
TGCTCCTGCCGAGAAAGTATCCATCATGGCTGATGCAATGCGGCGGCTGCATACGCTTGATCCGGCTACC
TGCCCATTCGACCACCAAGCGAAACATCGCATCGAGCGAGCACGTACTCGGATGGAAGCCGGTCTTGTCG
ATCAGGATGATCTGGACGAAGAGCATCAGGGGCTCGCGCCAGCCGAACTGTTCGCCAGGCTCAAGGCGCG
CATGCCCGACGGCGAGGATCTCGTCGTGACCCATGGCGATGCCTGCTTGCCGAATATCATGGTGGAAAAT
GGCCGCTTTTCTGGATTCATCGACTGTGGCCGGCTGGGTGTGGCGGACCGCTATCAGGACATAGCGTTGG
CTACCCGTGATATTGCTGAAGAGCTTGGCGGCGAATGGGCTGACCGCTTCCTCGTGCTTTACGGTATCGC
CGCTCCCGATTCGCAGCGCATCGCCTTCTATCGCCTTCTTGACGAGTTCTTCTGAGCGGGACTCTGGGGT
TCGAAATGACCGACCAAGCGACGCCCAACCTGCCATCACGAGATTTCGATTCCACCGCCGCCTTCTATGA
AAGGTTGGGCTTCGGAATCGTTTTCCGGGACGCCGGCTGGATGATCCTCCAGCGCGGGGATCTCATGCTG
GAGTTCTTCGCCCACCCCGGGCTCGATCCCCTCGCGAGTTGGTTCAGCTGCTGCCTGAGGCTGGACGACC
TCGCGGAGTTCTACCGGCAGTGCAAATCCGTCGGCATCCAGGAAACCAGCAGCGGCTATCCGCGCATCCA
TGCCCCCGAACTGCAGGAGTGGGGAGGCACGATGGCCGCTTTGGTCGACCCGGACGGGACGCTCCTGCGC
CTGATACAGAACGAATTGCTTGCAGGCATCTCATGAGTGTGTCTTCCCGTTTTCCGCCTGAGGTCACTGC
GTGGATGGAGCGCTGGCGCCTGCTGCGCGACGGCGAGCTGCTCACCACCCACTCGCCAAGCTGGAACCGT
AAAAAGGCCGCGTTGCTGGCGTTTTTCCATAGGCTCCGCCGATCATAATCAGCCATACCACATTTGTAGA
GGTTTTACTTGCTTTAAAAAACCTCCCACACCTCCCCCTGAACCTGAAACATAAAATGAATGCAATTGTT
GTTGTTAACTTGTTTATTGCAGCTTATAATGGTTACAAATAAAGCAATAGCATCACAAATTTCACAAATA
AAGCATTTTTTTCACTGCATTCTAGTTGTGGTTTGTCCAAACTCATCAATGTATCTTATCATGTCTGGAT
CAATTCCCTATAGTGAGTCGTATTAAACTCGTAATCATGTCATAGCTGTTTCCTGTGTGAAATTGTTATC
CGCTCACAATTCCACACAACATACGAGCCGGAAGCATAAAGTGTAAAGCCTGGGGTGCCTAATGAGTGAG
CTAACTCACATTAATTGCGTTGCGCTCACTGCCCGCTTTCCAGTCGGGAAACCTGTCGTGCCAGCTGCAT
TAATGAATCGGCCAACGCGCGGGGAGAGGCGGTTTGCGTATTGGGCGCTCTTCCGCTTCCTCGCTCACTG
ACTCGCTGCGCTCGGTCGTTCGGCTGCGGCGAGCGGTATCAGCTCACTCAAAGGCGGTAATACGGTTATC
CACAGAATCAGGGGATAACGCAGGAAAGAACATGTGAGCAAAAGGCCAGCAAAAGGCCAGGAACCGTAAA
AAGGCCGCGTTGCTGGCGTTTTTCCATAGGCTCCGCCCCCCTGACGAGCATCACAAAAATCGACGCTCAA
GTCAGAGGTGGCGAAACCCGACAGGACTATAAAGATACCAGGCGTTTCCCCCTGGAAGCTCCCTCGTGCG
CTCTCCTGTTCCGACCCTGCCGCTTACCGGATACCTGTCCGCCTTTCTCCCTTCGGGAAGCGTGGCGCTT
TCTCATAGCTCACGCTGTAGGTATCTCAGTTCGGTGTAGGTCGTTCGCTCCAAGCTGGGCTGTGTGCACG
AACCCCCCGTTCAGCCCGACCGCTGCGCCTTATCCGGTAACTATCGTCTTGAGTCCAACCCGGTAAGACA
CGACTTATCGCCACTGGCAGCAGCCACTGGTAACAGGATTAGCAGAGCGAGGTATGTAGGCGGTGCTACA
GAGTTCTTGAAGTGGTGGCCTAACTACGGCTACACTAGAAGAACAGTATTTGGTATCTGCGCTCTGCTGA
AGCCAGTTACCTTCGGAAAAAGAGTTGGTAGCTCTTGATCCGGCAAACAAACCACCGCTGGTAGCGGTGG
TTTTTTTGTTTGCAAGCAGCAGATTACGCGCAGAAAAAAAGGATCTCAAGAAGATCCTTTGATCTTTTCT
ACGGGGTCTGACGCTCAGTGGAACGAAAACTCACGTTAAGGGATTTTGGTCATGAGATTATCAAAAAGGA
TCTTCACCTAGATCCTTTTAAATTAAAAATGAAGTTTTAAATCAATCTAAAGTATATATGAGTAAACTTG
GTCTGACAGTTACCAATGCTTAATCAGTGAGGCACCTATCTCAGCGATCTGTCTATTTCGTTCATCCATA
GTTGCCTGACTCCCCGTCGTGTAGATAACTACGATACGGGAGGGCTTACCATCTGGCCCCAGTGCTGCAA
TGATACCGCGAGACCCACGCTCACCGGCTCCAGATTTATCAGCAATAAACCAGCCAGCCGGAAGGGCCGA
GCGCAGAAGTGGTCCTGCAACTTTATCCGCCTCCATCCAGTCTATTAATTGTTGCCGGGAAGCTAGAGTA
AGTAGTTCGCCAGTTAATAGTTTGCGCAACGTTGTTGCCATTGCTACAGGCATCGTGGTGTCACGCTCGT
CGTTTGGTATGGCTTCATTCAGCTCCGGTTCCCAACGATCAAGGCGAGTTACATGATCCCCCATGTTGTG
CAAAAAAGCGGTTAGCTCCTTCGGTCCTCCGATCGTTGTCAGAAGTAAGTTGGCCGCAGTGTTATCACTC
ATGGTTATGGCAGCACTGCATAATTCTCTTACTGTCATGCCATCCGTAAGATGCTTTTCTGTGACTGGTG
AGTACTCAACCAAGTCATTCTGAGAATAGTGTATGCGGCGACCGAGTTGCTCTTGCCCGGCGTCAATACG
GGATAATACCGCGCCACATAGCAGAACTTTAAAAGTGCTCATCATTGGAAAACGTTCTTCGGGGCGAAAA
CTCTCAAGGATCTTACCGCTGTTGAGATCCAGTTCGATGTAACCCACTCGTGCACCCAACTGATCTTCAG
CATCTTTTACTTTCACCAGCGTTTCTGGGTGAGCAAAAACAGGAAGGCAAAATGCCGCAAAAAAGGGAAT
AAGGGCGACACGGAAATGTTGAATACTCATACTCTTCCTTTTTCAATATTATTGAAGCATTTATCAGGGT
TATTGTCTCATGAGCGGATACATATTTGAATGTATTTAGAAAAATAAACAAATAGGGGTTCCGCGCACAT
TTCCCCGAAAAGTGCCACCTG
[124 nt withheld, positions 6392-6515]
C
[91 nt withheld, positions 6517-6607]
A
[49 nt withheld, positions 6609-6657]
CCTTTGACGTTGGAGTCCACGTTCTTT
[37 nt withheld, positions 6685-6721]
ACCCTATCTCGGTCTATTCTTTTGATTTATAAGGGATTTTGCCGATTTCGGCCTATTGGTTAAAAAATGA
GCTGATTTAACAAAAATTTAACGCGAATTTTAACAAAATATTAACGCTTACAATTT
